>Addgene plasmid #55239 | EBFP2-EB3-7 | addgene full sequence | sequence record 476043 | Addgene NGS Result
CGTTACATAACTTACGGTAAATGGCCCGCCTGGCTGACCGCCCAACGACCCCCGCCCATTGACGTCAATA
ATGACGTATGTTCCCATAGTAACGCCAATAGGGACTTTCCATTGACGTCAATGGGTGGAGTATTTACGGT
AAACTGCCCACTTGGCAGTACATCAAGTGTATCATATGCCAAGTACGCCCCCTATTGACGTCAATGACGG
TAAATGGCCCGCCTGGCATTATGCCCAGTACATGACCTTATGGGACTTTCCTACTTGGCAGTACATCTAC
GTATTAGTCATCGCTATTACCATGGTGATGCGGTTTTGGCAGTACATCAATGGGCGTGGATAGCGGTTTG
ACTCACGGGGATTTCCAAGTCTCCACCCCATTGACGTCAATGGGAGTTTGTTTTGGCACCAAAATCAACG
GGACTTTCCAAAATGTCGTAACAACTCCGCCCCATTGACGCAAATGGGCGGTAGGCGTGTACGGTGGGAG
GTCTATATAAGCAGAGCTGGTTTAGTGAACCGTCAGATCCGCTAGCGCTACCGGACTCAGATCTCGAGCT
CAAGCTTCGAATTCTGCAGTCGACTGCCACCATGGCCGTCAATGTGTACTCCACATCTGTGACCAGTGAA
AATCTGAGTCGCCATGATATGCTTGCATGGGTCAACGACTCCCTGCACCTCAACTATACCAAGATAGAAC
AGCTTTGTTCAGGGGCAGCCTACTGCCAGTTCATGGACATGCTCTTCCCCGGCTGTGTGCACTTGAGGAA
AGTGAAGTTCCAGGCCAAACTAGAGCATGAATACATCCACAACTTCAAGGTGCTGCAAGCAGCTTTCAAG
AAGATGGGTGTTGACAAAATCATTCCTGTAGAGAAATTAGTGAAAGGAAAATTCCAAGATAATTTTGAGT
TTATTCAGTGGTTTAAGAAATTCTTTGACGCAAACTATGATGGAAAGGATTACAACCCTCTGCTGGCGCG
GCAGGGCCAGGACGTAGCGCCACCTCCTAACCCAGGTGATCAGATCTTCAACAAATCCAAGAAACTCATT
GGCACAGCAGTTCCACAGAGGACGTCCCCCACAGGCCCAAAAAACATGCAGACCTCTGGCCGGCTGAGCA
ATGTGGCCCCCCCCTGCATTCTCCGGAAGAATCCTCCATCAGCCCGAAATGGCGGCCATGAGACTGATGC
CCAAATTCTTGAACTCAACCAACAGCTGGTGGACTTGAAGCTGACAGTGGATGGGCTGGAGAAGGAACGT
GACTTCTACTTCAGCAAACTTCGTGACATCGAGCTCATCTGCCAGGAGCATGAAAGTGAAAACAGCCCTG
TTATCTCAGGCATCATTGGCATCCTCTATGCCACAGAGGAAGGATTCGCACCCCCTGAGGACGATGAGAT
TGAAGAGCATCAACAAGAAGACCAGGACGAGTACCTGGATCCACCGGTCGCCACCATGGTGAGCAAGGGC
GAGGAGCTGTTCACCGGGGTGGTGCCCATCCTGGTCGAGCTGGACGGCGACGTAAACGGCCACAAGTTCA
GCGTGAGGGGCGAGGGCGAGGGCGATGCCACCAACGGCAAGCTGACCCTGAAGTTCATCTGCACCACCGG
CAAGCTGCCCGTGCCCTGGCCCACCCTCGTGACCACCCTGAGCCACGGCGTGCAGTGCTTCGCCCGCTAC
CCCGACCACATGAAGCAGCACGACTTCTTCAAGTCCGCCATGCCCGAAGGCTACGTCCAGGAGCGCACCA
TCTTCTTCAAGGACGACGGCACCTACAAGACCCGCGCCGAGGTGAAGTTCGAGGGCGACACCCTGGTGAA
CCGCATCGAGCTGAAGGGCGTCGACTTCAAGGAGGACGGCAACATCCTGGGGCACAAGCTGGAGTACAAC
TTCAACAGCCACAACATCTATATCATGGCCGTCAAGCAGAAGAACGGCATCAAGGTGAACTTCAAGATCC
GCCACAACGTGGAGGACGGCAGCGTGCAGCTCGCCGACCACTACCAGCAGAACACCCCCATCGGCGACGG
CCCCGTGCTGCTGCCCGACAGCCACTACCTGAGCACCCAGTCCGTGCTGAGCAAAGACCCCAACGAGAAG
CGCGATCACATGGTCCTGCTGGAGTTCCGCACCGCCGCCGGGATCACTCTCGGCATGGACGAGCTGTACA
AGTAAGCGGCCGCGACTCTAGATCATAATCAGCCATACCACATTTGTAGAGGTTTTACTTGCTTTAAAAA
ACCTCCCACACCTCCCCCTGAACCTGAAACATAAAATGAATGCAATTGTTGTTGTTAACTTGTTTATTGC
AGCTTATAATGGTTACAAATAAAGCAATAGCATCACAAATTTCACAAATAAAGCATTTTTTTCACTGCAT
TCTAGTTGTGGTTTGTCCAAACTCATCAATGTATCTTAAGGCGTAAATTGTAAGCGTTAATATTTTGTTA
AAATTCGCGTTAAATTTTTGTTAAATCAGCTCATTTTTTAACCAATAGGCCGAAATCGGCAAAATCCCTT
ATAAATCAAAAGAATAGACCGAGATAGGGT
[37 nt withheld, positions 2551-2587]
AAAGAACGTGGACTCCAACGTCAAAGG
[49 nt withheld, positions 2615-2663]
T
[91 nt withheld, positions 2665-2755]
G
[124 nt withheld, positions 2757-2880]
CAGGTGGCACTTTTCGGGGAAATGTGCGCGGAACCCCTATTTGTTTATTTTTCTAAATACATTCAAATAT
GTATCCGCTCATGAGACAATAACCCTGATAAATGCTTCAATAATATTGAAAAAGGAAGAGTCCTGAGGCG
GAAAGAACCAGCTGTGGAATGTGTGTCAGTTAGGGTGTGGAAAGTCCCCAGGCTCCCCAGCAGGCAGAAG
TATGCAAAGCATGCATCTCAATTAGTCAGCAACCAGGTGTGGAAAGTCCCCAGGCTCCCCAGCAGGCAGA
AGTATGCAAAGCATGCATCTCAATTAGTCAGCAACCATAGTCCCGCCCCTAACTCCGCCCATCCCGCCCC
TAACTCCGCCCAGTTCCGCCCATTCTCCGCCCCATGGCTGACTAATTTTTTTTATTTATGCAGAGGCCGA
GGCCGCCTCGGCCTCTGAGCTATTCCAGAAGTAGTGAGGAGGCTTTTTTGGAGGCCTAGGCTTTTGCAAA
GATCGATCAAGAGACAGGATGAGGATCGTTTCGCATGATTGAACAAGATGGATTGCACGCAGGTTCTCCG
GCCGCTTGGGTGGAGAGGCTATTCGGCTATGACTGGGCACAACAGACAATCGGCTGCTCTGATGCCGCCG
TGTTCCGGCTGTCAGCGCAGGGGCGCCCGGTTCTTTTTGTCAAGACCGACCTGTCCGGTGCCCTGAATGA
ACTGCAAGACGAGGCAGCGCGGCTATCGTGGCTGGCCACGACGGGCGTTCCTTGCGCAGCTGTGCTCGAC
GTTGTCACTGAAGCGGGAAGGGACTGGCTGCTATTGGGCGAAGTGCCGGGGCAGGATCTCCTGTCATCTC
ACCTTGCTCCTGCCGAGAAAGTATCCATCATGGCTGATGCAATGCGGCGGCTGCATACGCTTGATCCGGC
TACCTGCCCATTCGACCACCAAGCGAAACATCGCATCGAGCGAGCACGTACTCGGATGGAAGCCGGTCTT
GTCGATCAGGATGATCTGGACGAAGAGCATCAGGGGCTCGCGCCAGCCGAACTGTTCGCCAGGCTCAAGG
CGAGCATGCCCGACGGCGAGGATCTCGTCGTGACCCATGGCGATGCCTGCTTGCCGAATATCATGGTGGA
AAATGGCCGCTTTTCTGGATTCATCGACTGTGGCCGGCTGGGTGTGGCGGACCGCTATCAGGACATAGCG
TTGGCTACCCGTGATATTGCTGAAGAGCTTGGCGGCGAATGGGCTGACCGCTTCCTCGTGCTTTACGGTA
TCGCCGCTCCCGATTCGCAGCGCATCGCCTTCTATCGCCTTCTTGACGAGTTCTTCTGAGCGGGACTCTG
GGGTTCGAAATGACCGACCAAGCGACGCCCAACCTGCCATCACGAGATTTCGATTCCACCGCCGCCTTCT
ATGAAAGGTTGGGCTTCGGAATCGTTTTCCGGGACGCCGGCTGGATGATCCTCCAGCGCGGGGATCTCAT
GCTGGAGTTCTTCGCCCACCCTAGGGGGAGGCTAACTGAAACACGGAAGGAGACAATACCGGAAGGAACC
CGCGCTATGACGGCAATAAAAAGACAGAATAAAACGCACGGTGTTGGGTCGTTTGTTCATAAACGCGGGG
TTCGGTCCCAGGGCTGGCACTCTGTCGATACCCCACCGAGACCCCATTGGGGCCAATACGCCCGCGTTTC
TTCCTTTTCCCCACCCCACCCCCCAAGTTCGGGTGAAGGCCCAGGGCTCGCAGCCAACGTCGGGGCGGCA
GGCCCTGCCATAGCCTCAGGTTACTCATATATACTTTAGATTGATTTAAAACTTCATTTTTAATTTAAAA
GGATCTAGGTGAAGATCCTTTTTGATAATCTCATGACCAAAATCCCTTAACGTGAGTTTTCGTTCCACTG
AGCGTCAGACCCCGTAGAAAAGATCAAAGGATCTTCTTGAGATCCTTTTTTTCTGCGCGTAATCTGCTGC
TTGCAAACAAAAAAACCACCGCTACCAGCGGTGGTTTGTTTGCCGGATCAAGAGCTACCAACTCTTTTTC
CGAAGGTAACTGGCTTCAGCAGAGCGCAGATACCAAATACTGTTCTTCTAGTGTAGCCGTAGTTAGGCCA
CCACTTCAAGAACTCTGTAGCACCGCCTACATACCTCGCTCTGCTAATCCTGTTACCAGTGGCTGCTGCC
AGTGGCGATAAGTCGTGTCTTACCGGGTTGGACTCAAGACGATAGTTACCGGATAAGGCGCAGCGGTCGG
GCTGAACGGGGGGTTCGTGCACACAGCCCAGCTTGGAGCGAACGACCTACACCGAACTGAGATACCTACA
GCGTGAGCTATGAGAAAGCGCCACGCTTCCCGAAGGGAGAAAGGCGGACAGGTATCCGGTAAGCGGCAGG
GTCGGAACAGGAGAGCGCACGAGGGAGCTTCCAGGGGGAAACGCCTGGTATCTTTATAGTCCTGTCGGGT
TTCGCCACCTCTGACTTGAGCGTCGATTTTTGTGATGCTCGTCAGGGGGGCGGAGCCTATGGAAAAACGC
CAGCAACGCGGCCTTTTTACGGTTCCTGGCCTTTTGCTGGCCTTTTGCTCACATGTTCTTTCCTGCGTTA
TCCCCTGATTCTGTGGATAACCGTATTACCGCCATGCATTAGTTATTAATAGTAATCAATTACGGGGTCA
TTAGTTCATAGCCCATATATGGAGTTCCG
Features (pLannotate 1.2.2; 16 found; start..end, strand, type, name):
      1..304     +  enhancer       CMV enhancer: human cytomegalovirus immediate early enhancer
    305..508     +  promoter       CMV promoter: human cytomegalovirus (CMV) immediate early promoter
    531..584     +  misc_feature   MCS (fragment): multiple cloning site
    592..1434    +  CDS            MAPRE3: MARE3_HUMAN - Experimental evidence at protein level: Swiss-Prot protein existence level 1. Plus-end tracking protein (+TIP) that binds to the plus-end of microtubules and regulates the dynamics of the microtubule cytoskeleton. Promotes microtubule growth. May be involved in spindle function by stabilizing microtubules and anchoring them at centrosomes. Also acts as a regulator of minus-end microtubule organization: interacts with the complex formed by AKAP9 and PDE4DIP, leading to recruit CAMSAP2 to the Golgi apparatus, thereby tethering non- centrosomal minus-end microtubules to the Golgi, a
   1456..2175    +  CDS            EBFP2: enhanced blue variant of GFP (Ai et al., 2007) mammalian codon-optimized
   2191..2274    +  CDS            large T antigen (fragment): large T antigen from SV40 (simian virus 40)
   2297..2418    +  polyA_signal   SV40 poly(A) signal: SV40 polyadenylation signal
   2452..2880    -  rep_origin     f1 ori (sequence partly withheld): f1 bacteriophage origin of replication; arrow indicates direction of (+) strand synthesis
   2907..3011    +  promoter       AmpR promoter: bla
   3013..3370    +  promoter       SV40 promoter: SV40 enhancer and early promoter
   3405..4199    +  CDS            NeoR/KanR: aminoglycoside phosphotransferase from Tn5; aph(3')-II (or nptII); confers resistance to neomycin, kanamycin, and G418 (Geneticin®)
   4220..4372    +  CDS            ble (fragment): BLE_KLEPN - Experimental evidence at protein level: Swiss-Prot protein existence level 1. Binding protein with a strong affinity to the bleomycin family of antibiotics. Binds to CL990; an antimitotic-antibiotic compound. From Klebsiella pneumoniae.
   4431..4478    +  polyA_signal   HSV TK poly(A) signal: herpes simplex virus thymidine kinase polyadenylation signal (Cole and Stacy, 1985)
   4569..4585    -  polyA_signal   bGH poly(A) signal (fragment): bovine growth hormone polyadenylation signal
   4807..5395    +  rep_origin     ori: high-copy-number ColE1/pMB1/pBR322/pUC origin of replication
   5510..5569    +  enhancer       CMV enhancer (fragment): human cytomegalovirus immediate early enhancer
