[The description below was written by a language model from this plasmid's Addgene catalogue record and pLannotate feature annotations shown in this document.]
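Description:
EBFP2-EB3-7 is a mammalian expression plasmid that produces human EB3 (MAPRE3), a microtubule plus-end tracking protein, fused to the blue fluorescent protein EBFP2. It is built on an EBFP2 backbone of the N1-type layout. The full sequence record is 5,569 nt, and the catalogue lists the backbone as about 4.75 kb without the insert. The CMV immediate early enhancer and promoter lie upstream of a remnant multiple cloning site. The MAPRE3 coding sequence follows, then a short linker and the mammalian codon-optimised EBFP2 coding sequence, so the fluorescent protein sits at the C terminus of EB3. The "7" in the name may refer to the linker length, but the record does not say so. The transcript is terminated by the SV40 polyadenylation signal. The small "large T antigen" fragment annotated just before that signal is probably a homology hit within the SV40 3′ region rather than a functional element.

The plasmid is propagated in E. coli through a high-copy pUC-type origin, and it also carries an f1 origin. A single Tn5 NeoR/KanR gene provides selection in both hosts. The bacterial bla promoter drives it for kanamycin resistance, and the SV40 enhancer/early promoter drives it for G418 selection of stably transfected mammalian cells, with the HSV TK poly(A) signal ending the transcript. The short ble and bGH poly(A) fragments annotated nearby look like incidental matches.

The stated purpose is fluorescent localisation of a microtubule end-binding protein. Because EB3 binds the plus ends of growing microtubules, the fusion is suited to imaging those ends in the blue channel (excitation 383 nm, emission 448 nm), for example alongside green or red markers.
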