Addgene plasmid #55239: EBFP2-EB3-7
Purpose: Localization: MT End Binding Protein, Excitation: 383, Emission: 448
Depositing lab: Michael Davidson. Depositing organization: Florida State University, Tallahassee.
Backbone
  Vector backbone: EBFP2
  Backbone size w/o insert (bp): 4750
  Vector type: Mammalian Expression
  Selectable markers: Neomycin (select with G418)
Growth in bacteria
  Bacterial resistance: Kanamycin, 50 μg/mL
  Growth temperature: 37°C
  Growth strain: DH5alpha
  Copy number: High Copy
Gene/Insert
  Gene/Insert name: EB3 (alt name: NM_012326.2)
  Species: H. sapiens (human)
  Entrez Gene: MAPRE3 (a.k.a. EB3, EBF3, EBF3-S, RP3)
  Promoter: CMV
  Tag / fusion protein: EBFP2 (C terminal on backbone)
  Cloning method: Unknown
  Sequencing primers: 5′ CMV-F; 3′ SV40pA-R
Terms and licenses: Academic/Nonprofit Terms; Industry Terms
Depositor comments: . Excitation = 383; Emission = 448
How to cite: EBFP2-EB3-7 was a gift from Michael Davidson (Addgene plasmid # 55239 ; http://n2t.net/addgene:55239 ; RRID:Addgene_55239)
