>Addgene plasmid #55239 | EBFP2-EB3-7 | depositor partial sequence | sequence record 85644 | insert sequence
GCTACCGGACTCAGATCTCGAGCTCAAGCTTCGAATTCTGCAGTCGACTGCCACCATGGCCGTCAATGTG
TACTCCACATCTGTGACCAGTGAAAATCTGAGTCGCCATGATATGCTTGCATGGGTCAACGACTCCCTGC
ACCTCAACTATACCAAGATAGAACAGCTTTGTTCAGGGGCAGCCTACTGCCAGTTCATGGACATGCTCTT
CCCCGGCTGTGTGCACTTGAGGAAAGTGAAGTTCCAGGCCAAACTAGAGCATGAATACATCCACAACTTC
AAGGTGCTGCAAGCAGCTTTCAAGAAGATGGGTGTTGACAAAATCATTCCTGTAGAGAAATTAGTGAAAG
GAAAATTCCAAGATAATTTTGAGTTTATTCAGTGGTTTAAGAAATTCTTTGACGCAAACTATGATGGAAA
GGATTACAACCCTCTGCTGGCGCGGCAGGGCCAGGACGTAGCGCCACCTCCTAACCCAGGTGATCAGATC
TTCAACAAATCCAAGAAACTCATTGGCACAGCAGTTCCACAGAGGACGTCCCCCACAGGCCCAAAAAACA
TGCAGACCTCTGGCCGGCTGAGCAATGTGGCCCCCCCCTGCATTCTCCGGAAGAATCCTCCATCAGCCCG
AAATGGCGGCCATGAGACTGATGCCCAAATTCTTGAACTCAACCAACAGCTGGTGGACTTGAAGCTGACA
GTGGATGGGCTGGAGAAGGAACGTGACTTCTACTTCAGCAAACTTCGTGACATCGAGCTCATCTGCCAGG
AGCATGAAAGTGAAAACAGCCCTGTTATCTCAGGCATCATTGGCATCCTCTATGCCACAGAGGAAGGATT
CGCACCCCCTGAGGACGATGAGATTGAAGAGCATCAACAAGAAGACCAGGACGAGTACCTGGATCCACCG
GTCGCCACCATGGTGAGCAAGGGCGAGGAGCTGTTCACCGGGGTGGTGCCCATCCTGGTCGAGCTGGACG
GCGACGTAAACGGCCACAAGTTCAGCGTGAGGGGCGAGGGCGAGGGCGATGCCACCAACGGCAAGCTGAC
CCTGAAGTTCATCTGCACCACCGGCAAGCTGCCCGTGCCCTGGCCCACCCTCGTGACCACCCTGAGCCAC
GGCGTGCAGTGCTTCGCCCGCTACCCCGACCACATGAAGCAGCACGACTTCTTCAAGTCCGCCATGCCCG
AAGGCTACGTCCAGGAGCGCACCATCTTCTTCAAGGACGACGGCACCTACAAGACCCGCGCCGAGGTGAA
GTTCGAGGGCGACACCCTGGTGAACCGCATCGAGCTGAAGGGCGTCGACTTCAAGGAGGACGGCAACATC
CTGGGGCACAAGCTGGAGTACAACTTCAACAGCCACAACATCTATATCATGGCCGTCAAGCAGAAGAACG
GCATCAAGGTGAACTTCAAGATCCGCCACAACGTGGAGGACGGCAGCGTGCAGCTCGCCGACCACTACCA
GCAGAACACCCCCATCGGCGACGGCCCCGTGCTGCTGCCCGACAGCCACTACCTGAGCACCCAGTCCGTG
CTGAGCAAAGACCCCAACGAGAAGCGCGATCACATGGTCCTGCTGGAGTTCCGCACCGCCGCCGGGATCA
CTCTCGGCATGGACGAGCTGTACAAGTAAGCGGCCGCGACTCTAGATCATAATCAGCCATACCACATTGA
G
