>Addgene plasmid #55239 | EBFP2-EB3-7 | addgene partial sequence | sequence record 104705 | C-ter-GFP 5'-CTCCTCGCCCTTGCTCAC-3'
TCTTCTTGTTGATGCTCTTCAATCTCATCGTCCTCAGGGGGTGCGAATCCTTCCTCTGTGGCATAGAGGA
TGCCAATGATGCCTGAGATAACAGGGCTGTTTTCACTTTCATGCTCCTGGCAGATGAGCTCGATGTCACG
AAGTTTGCTGAAGTAGAAGTCACGTTCCTTCTCCAGCCCATCCACTGTCAGCTTCAAGTCCACCAGCTGT
TGGTTGAGTTCAAGAATTTGGGCATCAGTCTCATGGCCGCCATTTCGGGCTGATGGAGGATTCTTCCGGA
GAATGCAGGGGGGGGCCACATTGCTCAGCCGGCCAGAGGTCTGCATGTTTTTTGGGCCTGTGGGGGACGT
CCTCTGTGGAACTGCTGTGCCAATGAGTTTCTTGGATTTGTTGAAGATCTGATCACCTGGGTTAGGAGGT
GGCGCTACGTCCTGGCCCTGCCGCGCCAGCAGAGGGTTGTAATCCTTTCCATCATAGTTTGCGTCAAAGA
ATTTCTTAAACCACTGAATAAACTCAAAATTATCTTGGAATTTTCCTTTCACTAATTTCTCTACAGGAAT
GATTTTGTCAACACCCATCTTCTTGAAAGCTGCTTGCAGCACCTTGAAGTTGTGGATGTATTCATGCTCT
AGTTTGGCCTGGAACTTCACTTTCCTCAAGTGCACACAGCCGGGGAAGAGCATGTCCATGAACTGGCAGT
AGGCTGCCCCTGAACAAAGCTGTTCTATCTTGGTATAGTTGAGGTGCAGGGAGTCGTTGACCCATGCAAG
CATATCATGGCGACTCAGATTTTCACTGGTCACAGATGTGGAGTACACATTGACGGCCATGGTGGCAGTC
GACTGCAGAATTCGAAGCTTGAGCTCGAGATCTGAGTCCGGTAGCGCTAGCG
